Addgene plasmid #134403: S3_002_026_096
Purpose: pYTK096-pRPL18B_NLS_FdeR-N_tPGK1-pGPM1-fdeO_mcherry_tTDH1
Depositing lab: Mattheos Koffas. Depositing organization: Rensselaer Polytechnic Institute. Publication: Design and Characterization of Biosensors for the Screening of Modular Assembled Naringenin Biosynthetic Library in Saccharomyces cerevisiae. Wang R, Cress BF, Yang Z, Hordines JC 3rd, Zhao S, Jung GY, Wang Z, Koffas MAG. ACS Synth Biol. 2019 Sep 20;8(9):2121-2130. doi: 10.1021/acssynbio.9b00212. Epub 2019 Aug 28. PubMed 31433622.
Backbone
  Vector backbone: pYTK096
  Vector type: Yeast Expression
  Selectable markers: URA3
Growth in bacteria
  Bacterial resistance: Kanamycin, 50 μg/mL
  Growth temperature: 37°C
  Growth strain: DH5alpha
  Copy number: Unknown
Gene/Insert 1
  Gene/Insert name: mCherry
  Insert size (bp): 711
  Mutation: None
  Promoter: pGPM1
  Tag / fusion protein: None
  Cloning method: Unknown
  Sequencing primers: 5′ CTGAACTGGCCGATAATTGCAGACG; 3′ GGTTCGTAACATCTCTGTAACTGCT
Gene/Insert 2
  Gene/Insert name: NLS_FdeR-N
  Insert size (bp): 948
  Mutation: none
  Promoter: pRPL18B
  Tag / fusion protein: none
  Cloning method: Unknown
  Sequencing primers: 5′ CTGAACTGGCCGATAATTGCAGACG; 3′ GGTTCGTAACATCTCTGTAACTGCT
Terms and licenses: Academic/Nonprofit Terms; Industry Terms: Not Available to Industry
How to cite: S3_002_026_096 was a gift from Mattheos Koffas (Addgene plasmid # 134403 ; http://n2t.net/addgene:134403 ; RRID:Addgene_134403)
