[The description below was written by a language model from this plasmid's Addgene catalogue record and pLannotate feature annotations shown in this document.]
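Description:
S3_002_026_096 is a 7.3 kb yeast expression plasmid built on the pYTK096 backbone, carrying a two-gene naringenin biosensor for Saccharomyces cerevisiae. It is propagated in E. coli through a high-copy ColE1/pUC-type origin and a kanamycin resistance gene, and selected in yeast with the URA3 auxotrophic marker, which is also counterselectable with 5-FOA. No yeast replication origin (2μ or CEN/ARS) is annotated. Instead, the feature table picks up TIM9 sequence and a GEA2 fragment, genes that neighbour URA3 in the yeast genome. These most likely represent URA3-locus homology arms flanking the cargo, which would fit chromosomal integration rather than episomal maintenance, although the record does not say this explicitly.

The payload consists of two transcription units. In the first, the constitutive RPL18B promoter drives NLS_FdeR-N (948 bp), a nuclear-localisation-signal fusion of the bacterial flavonoid-responsive regulator FdeR, terminated by the PGK1 terminator. In the second, a GPM1 promoter modified to contain the FdeR operator (fdeO) drives untagged mCherry, terminated by tTDH1. The regulator is thus supplied at a steady level and directed to the nucleus, where its binding at fdeO is meant to couple red fluorescence to intracellular naringenin. The record does not state whether the ligand increases or decreases the signal in this design. Automated annotation detected only the PGK1 terminator and mCherry from these cassettes, so the FdeR coding sequence, both promoters and tTDH1 are known from the catalogue fields alone.

According to the associated publication title, the construct belongs to a series of biosensors designed and characterised for screening a modularly assembled naringenin biosynthetic pathway library in yeast.
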