Features (pLannotate 1.2.2; 8 found; start..end, strand, type, name):
   1752..1976    +  terminator     PGK1 terminator (fragment): S. cerevisae PGK1; transcription terminator for 3-phosphoglycerate kinase gene
   2434..3141    +  CDS            mCherry: mCherry is a basic (constitutively fluorescent) red fluorescent protein published in 2004, derived from Discosoma sp.. It is reported to be a very rapidly-maturing monomer with low acid sensitivity.
   3430..3606    +  promoter       URA3 promoter (fragment): S. cerevisiae URA3
   3607..4410    +  CDS            URA3: orotidine-5'-phosphate decarboxylase, required for uracil biosynthesis; S. cerevisiae URA3; yeast auxotrophic marker, counterselectable with 5-fluoroorotic acid (5-FOA)
   4678..4938    +  CDS            TIM9: TIM9_YEAST - Experimental evidence at protein level: Swiss-Prot protein existence level 1. Mitochondrial intermembrane chaperone that participates in the import and insertion of multi-pass transmembrane proteins into the mitochondrial inner membrane. Also required for the transfer of beta- barrel precursors from the TOM complex to the sorting and assembly machinery (SAM complex) of the outer membrane. Acts as a chaperone-like protein that protects the hydrophobic precursors from aggregation and guide them through the mitochondrial intermembrane space. Compared to TIM10, it may have a strong st
   5052..5867    -  CDS            KanR: aminoglycoside phosphotransferase; aph(3')-Ia; confers resistance to kanamycin in bacteria or G418 (Geneticin®) in eukaryotes
   6092..6680    +  rep_origin     ori: high-copy-number ColE1/pMB1/pBR322/pUC origin of replication
   6787..7143    +  CDS            GEA2 (fragment): GEA2_YEAST - Experimental evidence at protein level: Swiss-Prot protein existence level 1. Activates the ARF proteins by exchanging bound GDP for free GTP. Plays a role in maintaining mitochondrial morphology (PubMed:25190516). From Saccharomyces cerevisiae (strain ATCC 204508 / S288c) (Baker's yeast).
>Addgene plasmid #134403 | S3_002_026_096 | addgene full sequence | sequence record 266974 | Addgene NGS Result
CCATAAAGCCCACATGGATAACATTACCCCTGAATTCGCATCTAGACTGAACTGGCCGATAATTGCAGAC
GAACGAAGAGGATGTCCAATATTTTTTTTAAGGAATAAGGATACTTCAAGACTAGATTCCCCCCTGCATT
CCCATCAGAACCGTAAACCTTGGCGCTTTCCTTGGGAAGTATTCAAGAAGTGCCTTGTCCGGTTTCTGTG
GCTCACAAACCAGCGCGCCCGATATGGCTTTCTTTTCACTTATGAATGTACCAGTACGGGACAATTAGAA
CGCTCCTGTAACAATCTCTTTGCAAATGTGGGGTTACATTCTAACCATGTCACACTGCTGACGAAATTCA
AAGTAAAAAAAAATGGGACCACGTCTTGAGAACGATAGATTTTCTTTATTTTACATTGAACAGTCGTTGT
CTCAGCGCGCTTTATGTTTTCATTCATACTTCATATTATAAAATAACAAAAGAAGAATTTCATATTCACG
CCCAAGAAATCAGGCTGCTTTCCAAATGCAATTGACACTTCATTAGCCATCACACAAAACTCTTTCTTGC
TGGAGCTTCTTTTAAAAAAGACCTCAGTACACCAAACACGTTACCCGACCTCGTTATTTTACGACAACTA
TGATAAAATTCTGAAGAAAAAATAAAAAAATTTTCATACTTCTTGCTTTTATTTAAACCATTGAATGATT
TCTTTTGAACAAAACTACCTGTTTCACCAAAGGAAATAGAAAGAAAAAATCAATTAGAAGAAAACAAAAA
ACAAAAGATCTATGCCAAAGAAGAAGAGAAAGGTTGGTTCTCGTTTCAACAAGCTCGACCTCAATCTTCT
GGTCGCCCTGGATGCACTGCTCACGGAGATGAGCATCAGCCGCGCCGCCGAAAAGATCCATCTGAGCCAG
TCGGCCATGAGCAATGCCCTGGCGCGGCTGCGCGAGTATTTCGATGATGAATTGCTGATCCAGGTGGGCC
GGCGCATGGAGCCCACGCCGCGCGCCGAGGTGCTCAAGGATGCGGTGCATGATGTGCTGCGGCGTATCGA
TGGCTCCATCGCGGCGCTGCCGGCCTTCGTGCCGGCCGAGTCCACGCGCGAGTTTCGCATCTCGGTTTCG
GACTTTACGCTCTCCGTCCTCATCCCCCGGGTGCTGGCGCGCGCGCACGCCGAGGGCAAGCACATCCGCT
TTGCCCTGATGCCGCAGGTGCAAGACCCGACCCGCTCGCTGGATCGGGCCGAGGTGGACCTGCTGGTCTT
GCCGCAGGAATTCTGCACGCCCGATCATCCTGCCGAAGAGGTCTTCCGCGAACGGCATGTCTGCGTGGTC
TGGCGCGACAGTGCGCTGGCGCAAGGCGAGCTGACGCTGGAACGCTACATGGCCTCAGGCCATGTGGTGA
TGGTGCCGCCTGGGGCCAATGCGTCGTCGGTGGAGGCGTGGATGGCCAGGAAGCTGGGCTTTGCGCGCCG
GGTGGAAGTGACCAGCTTCAGCTTCGCTTCTGCGCTGGCGCTGGTACAGGGGACGGACCGCATCGCCACG
GTGCATGCCCGGCTGGCGCAGCTGCTGGCTCCGCAATGGCCGGTGGTGATCAAGGAGAGTCCGCTGTCGC
TGGGCGAGATGCGGCAGATGATGCAGTGGCATCGCTACCGCAGCAATGATCCTGGCATCCAGTGGCTGCG
TCGGGTGTTTCTGGAGAGTGCGCAGGAGATGGATGCGGCGCTGCCAGGCATCTGCTGAATCCTAACTCGA
GATTGAATTGAATTGAAATCGATAGATCAATTTTTTTCTTTTCTCTTTCCCCATCCTTTACGCTAAAATA
ATAGTTTATTTTATTTTTTGAATATTTTTTATTTATATACGTATATATAGACTATTATTTATCTTTTAAT
GATTATTAAGATTTTTATTAAAAAAAAATTCGCTCCTCTTTTAATGCCTTTATGCAGTTTTTTTTTCCCA
TTCGATATTTCTATGTGCTGCCAAACCAGATGTCAACACAGCTACAACGAAGCTTCGTCTTTTCTTGAAG
AAAAGAGGAAGCTCGCTAAATGGGATTCCACTTTCCGTTCCCTGCCAGCTGATGGAAAAAGGTTAGTGGA
ACGATGAAGAATAAAAAGAGAGATCCACTGAGGTGAAATTTCAGCTGACAGCGAGTTTCATGATCGTGAT
GAACAATGGTAACGAGTTGTGGCTGTTGCCAGGGAGGGTGGTTCTCACCAAATCGCTACTTGGGTTTGAG
ATTGGTAAAATTGATTGTTTGGATGGCAATCATCTATGGAATGGATATTATATAACAAAGAAGAAATAAT
GAACTGATTCTCTTCCTCCTTCTTGTCCTTTCTTAATTCTGTTGTAATTACCTTCCTTTGTAATTTTTTT
TGTAATTATTCTTCTTAATAATCCAAACAAACACACATATTACAATAAGATCTATGGTTTCAAAGGGCGA
AGAAGACAATATGGCTATTATTAAGGAATTCATGAGATTCAAGGTCCACATGGAAGGTTCTGTCAACGGT
CACGAATTCGAAATTGAAGGTGAAGGTGAAGGTAGACCATACGAAGGTACCCAAACCGCTAAGTTGAAGG
TCACCAAGGGTGGTCCATTGCCATTCGCTTGGGATATTTTGTCTCCACAATTCATGTACGGTTCTAAGGC
TTACGTCAAGCACCCAGCTGATATTCCAGATTACTTGAAGTTGTCTTTCCCAGAAGGTTTCAAGTGGGAA
AGAGTCATGAACTTCGAAGATGGTGGTGTCGTCACCGTCACCCAAGATTCTTCTTTGCAAGATGGTGAAT
TCATTTACAAGGTCAAGTTGAGAGGTACCAACTTCCCATCTGATGGTCCAGTCATGCAAAAGAAGACCAT
GGGTTGGGAAGCTTCTTCTGAAAGAATGTACCCAGAAGATGGTGCTTTGAAGGGTGAAATTAAGCAAAGA
TTGAAGTTGAAGGATGGTGGTCACTACGATGCTGAAGTCAAGACCACCTACAAGGCTAAGAAGCCAGTCC
AATTGCCAGGTGCTTACAACGTCAACATTAAGTTGGATATTACCTCTCACAACGAAGATTACACCATTGT
CGAACAATACGAAAGAGCTGAAGGTAGACACTCTACCGGTGGTATGGATGAATTGTACAAGTAAATCCTA
ACTCGAGATAAAGCAATCTTGATGAGGATAATGATTTTTTTTTGAATATACATAAATACTACCGTTTTTC
TGCTAGATTTTGTGATGACGTAAATAAGTACATATTACTTTTTAAGCCAAGACAAGATTAAGCATTAACT
TTACCCTTTTCTTTCTAAGTTTCAATATTAGTTATCACTGTTTAAAAGTTATGGCGAGAACGTCGGCGGT
TAAAATATATTACCCTGAACGGCTGAGCAGTTACAGAGATGTTACGAACCACTAGTGCACTGCAGTACAC
GGTTTCCTTGAAATTTTTTTGATTCGGTAATCTCCGAACAGAAGGAAGAACGAAGGAAGGAGCACAGACT
TAGATTGGTATATATACGCATATGTAGTGTTGAAGAAACATGAAATTGCCCAGTATTCTTAACCCAACTG
CACAGAACAAAAACGTGCAGGAAACGAAGATAAATCATGTCGAAAGCTACATATAAGGAACGTGCTGCTA
CTCATCCTAGTCCTGTTGCTGCCAAGCTATTTAATATCATGCACGAAAAGCAAACAAACTTGTGTGCTTC
ATTGGATGTTCGTACCACCAAGGAATTACTGGAGTTAGTTGAAGCATTAGGTCCCAAAATTTGTTTACTA
AAAACACATGTGGATATCTTGACTGATTTTTCCATGGAGGGCACAGTTAAGCCGCTAAAGGCATTATCCG
CCAAGTACAATTTTTTACTCTTCGAGGACAGAAAATTTGCTGACATTGGTAATACAGTCAAATTGCAGTA
CTCTGCGGGTGTATACAGAATAGCAGAATGGGCAGACATTACGAATGCACACGGTGTGGTGGGCCCAGGT
ATTGTTAGCGGTTTGAAGCAGGCGGCAGAAGAAGTAACAAAGGAACCTAGAGGCCTTTTGATGTTAGCAG
AATTGTCATGCAAGGGCTCCCTATCTACTGGAGAATATACTAAGGGTACTGTTGACATTGCGAAGAGCGA
CAAAGATTTTGTTATCGGCTTTATTGCTCAAAGAGACATGGGTGGAAGAGATGAAGGTTACGATTGGTTG
ATTATGACACCCGGTGTGGGTTTAGATGACAAGGGAGATGCATTGGGTCAACAGTATAGAACCGTGGATG
ATGTGGTTTCTACAGGATCTGACATTATTATTGTTGGAAGAGGACTATTTGCAAAGGGAAGGGATGCTAA
GGTAGAGGGTGAACGTTACAGAAAAGCAGGCTGGGAAGCATATTTGAGAAGATGCGGCCAGCAAAACTAA
AAAACTGTATTATAAGTAAATGCATGTATACTAAACTCACAAATTAGAGCTTCAATTTAATTATATCAGT
TATTACCCGAGTAGAGCACTTGAATCCACTGCCCCGGGAATCTCGGTCGTAATGATTTCTATAATGACGA
AAAAAAAAAAATTGGAAAGAAAAAGCTTCATGGCCTTTATAAAAAGGAACTATCCAATACCTCGCCAGAA
CCAAGTAACAGTATTTTACGGGGCACAAATCAAGAACAATAAGACAGGACTGTAAAGATGGACGCATTGA
ACTCCAAAGAACAACAAGAGTTCCAAAAAGTAGTGGAACAAAAGCAAATGAAGGATTTCATGCGTTTGTA
CTCTAATCTGGTAGAAAGATGTTTCACAGACTGTGTCAATGACTTCACAACATCAAAGCTAACCAATAAG
GAACAAACATGCATCATGAAGTGCTCAGAAAAGTTCTTGAAGCATAGCGAACGTGTAGGGCAGCGTTTCC
AAGAACAAAACGCTGCCTTGGGACAAGGCTTGGGCCGATAAGGTGTACTGGCGTATATATATCTAATTAT
GTATCTCTGGTGTAGCCCATTTTTAGCATGTAAATATAAAGACCGAGCGGCCGCGTGTTACAACCAATTA
ACCAATTCTGATTAGAAAAACTCATCGAGCATCAAATGAAACTGCAATTTATTCATATCAGGATTATCAA
TACCATATTTTTGAAAAAGCCGTTTCTGTAATGAAGGAGAAAACTCACCGAGGCAGTTCCATAGGATGGC
AAGATCCTGGTATCGGTCTGCGATTCCGACTCGTCCAACATCAATACAACCTATTAATTTCCCCTCGTCA
AAAATAAGGTTATCAAGTGAGAAATCACCATGAGTGACGACTGAATCCGGTGAGAATGGCAAAAGCTTAT
GCATTTCTTTCCAGACTTGTTCAACAGGCCAGCCATTACGCTCGTCATCAAAATCACTCGCATCAACCAA
ACCGTTATTCATTCGTGATTGCGCCTGAGCGAGGCGAAATACGCGATCGCTGTTAAAAGGACAATTACAA
ACAGGAATCGAATGCAACCGGCGCAGGAACACTGCCAGCGCATCAACAATATTTTCACCTGAATCAGGAT
ATTCTTCTAATACCTGGAATGCTGTTTTCCCGGGGATCGCAGTGGTGAGTAACCATGCATCATCAGGAGT
ACGGATAAAATGCTTGATGGTCGGAAGAGGCATAAATTCCGTCAGCCAGTTTAGTCTGACCATCTCATCT
GTAACATCATTGGCAACGCTACCTTTGCCATGTTTCAGAAACAACTCTGGCGCATCGGGCTTCCCATACA
ATCGATAGATTGTCGCACCTGATTGCCCGACATTATCGCGAGCCCATTTATACCCATATAAATCAGCATC
CATGTTGGAATTTAATCGCGGCCTGGAGCAAGACGTTTCCCGTTGAATATGGCTCATAACACCCCTTGTA
TTACTGTTTATGTAAGCAGACAGTTTTATTGTTCATGATGATATATTTTTATCTTGTGCAATGTAACATC
AGAGATTTTGAGACACAACGTGGCTTTGTTGAATAAATCGAACTTTTGCTGAGTTGAAGGATCAGTCATG
ACCAAAATCCCTTAACGTGAGTTTTCGTTCCACTGAGCGTCAGACCCCGTAGAAAAGATCAAAGGATCTT
CTTGAGATCCTTTTTTTCTGCGCGTAATCTGCTGCTTGCAAACAAAAAAACCACCGCTACCAGCGGTGGT
TTGTTTGCCGGATCAAGAGCTACCAACTCTTTTTCCGAAGGTAACTGGCTTCAGCAGAGCGCAGATACCA
AATACTGTTCTTCTAGTGTAGCCGTAGTTAGGCCACCACTTCAAGAACTCTGTAGCACCGCCTACATACC
TCGCTCTGCTAATCCTGTTACCAGTGGCTGCTGCCAGTGGCGATAAGTCGTGTCTTACCGGGTTGGACTC
AAGACGATAGTTACCGGATAAGGCGCAGCGGTCGGGCTGAACGGGGGGTTCGTGCACACAGCCCAGCTTG
GAGCGAACGACCTACACCGAACTGAGATACCTACAGCGTGAGCTATGAGAAAGCGCCACGCTTCCCGAAG
GGAGAAAGGCGGACAGGTATCCGGTAAGCGGCAGGGTCGGAACAGGAGAGCGCACGAGGGAGCTTCCAGG
GGGAAACGCCTGGTATCTTTATAGTCCTGTCGGGTTTCGCCACCTCTGACTTGAGCGTCGATTTTTGTGA
TGCTCGTCAGGGGGGCGGAGCCTATGGAAAAACGCCAGCAACGCGGCCTTTTTACGGTTCCTGGCCTTTT
GCTGGCCTTTTGCTCACATGTTCTTTCCTGCGTTATCCCCTGATTCTGTGGATAACCGTGCGGCCGCCAA
TGCTAAATTCGAGTGAAACACAGGAAGATCAGAAAATCCTCATTTCATCCATATTAACAATAATTTCAAA
TGTTTATTTGCATTATTTGAAACTAGGCAAGACAAGCAACGAAACGTTTTTGAAAATTTTGAGTATTTTC
AATAAATTTGTAGAGGACTCAGATATTGAAAAAAAGCTACAGCAATTAATACTTGATAAGAAGAGTATTG
AGAAGGGCAACGGTTCATCATCTCATGGATCTGCACATGAACAAACACCAGAGTCAAACGACGTTGAAAT
TGAGGCTACTGCGCCAATTGATGACAATACAGACGATGATAACAAACCGAAGTTATCTGATGTAGAAAAG
GATTAAAGATGCTAAGAGATAGTGATGATATTTCATAAATAATGTAATTCTATATATGTTAATTACCTTT
TTTGCGAGGCATATTTATGGTGAAGGATAAGTTTTGACCATCAAAGAAGGTTAATGTGGCTGTGGTTTCA
GGGT
